Addgene plasmid #159087: p5E-1.7kbfabp6
Purpose: p5E with promoter sequence 1.7kb upstream of zebrafish fabp6 gene
Depositing lab: John Rawls. Depositing organization: Duke University. Publication: Fxr signaling and microbial metabolism of bile salts in the zebrafish intestine. Wen J, Mercado GP, Volland A, Doden HL, Lickwar CR, Crooks T, Kakiyama G, Kelly C, Cocchiaro JL, Ridlon JM, Rawls JF. Sci Adv. 2021 Jul 23;7(30). pii: 7/30/eabg1371. doi: 10.1126/sciadv.abg1371. Print 2021 Jul. PubMed 34301599.
Backbone
  Vector backbone: p5E-Fse-Asc entry vector
  Backbone manufacturer: tol2kit
  Vector type: promoter fragment 5' entry vector for tol2 cloning
Growth in bacteria
  Bacterial resistance: Kanamycin, 50 μg/mL
  Growth temperature: 37°C
  Growth strain: DH5alpha
  Copy number: Unknown
Gene/Insert
  Gene/Insert name: 1.7kb fabp6 promoter
  Species: D. rerio (zebrafish)
  Insert size (bp): 1700
  Entrez Gene: fabp6 (a.k.a. zgc:92421)
  Promoter: 1.7kb fabp6
  Cloning method: TOPO Cloning
  Sequencing primers: 5′ ttaaggccggccGATGATCCCAACCCTGTAATGAGTTCCTGG; 3′ aattggcgcgccTTGAGAGCTGAGGTACTGATGGGTGAAG
Terms and licenses: Academic/Nonprofit Terms; Industry Terms: Not Available to Industry
How to cite: p5E-1.7kbfabp6 was a gift from John Rawls (Addgene plasmid # 159087 ; http://n2t.net/addgene:159087 ; RRID:Addgene_159087)
