[The description below was written by a language model from this plasmid's Addgene catalogue record and pLannotate feature annotations shown in this document.]
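Description:
p5E-1.7kbfabp6 is a 5′ entry clone for the Tol2kit multisite Gateway system, built on the p5E-Fse-Asc entry vector and carrying about 1.7 kb of sequence upstream of the zebrafish (Danio rerio) fabp6 gene. It is a small bacterial plasmid of 4,357 nt, maintained in E. coli through a high-copy ColE1/pUC-type origin and selected with kanamycin via the aph(3')-Ia resistance gene. The annotated backbone also includes rrnB T1 and T2 transcription terminators, which insulate the cloning region from read-through transcription. A T7 promoter and short lacI and lacZα remnants are also present and have no stated role in this construct.

The promoter fragment is not itself annotated in the feature table, but it fits within the large unannotated stretch that runs from the recombination site annotated near the end of the record, across the plasmid origin, to the attR1 site. The automated annotation labels the upstream site as an attL1 fragment overlapping an attB4 core. This is consistent with the attL4/attR1 pair expected in a 5′ entry vector, although the record does not name attL4 explicitly. The catalogue lists TOPO cloning as the method, while the backbone name points to FseI and AscI sites for inserting fragments.

The plasmid has no reporter, coding payload or Tol2 transposon arms of its own. It serves as a modular promoter donor: an LR reaction combines it with a middle entry clone (for example a fluorescent protein or gene of interest), a 3′ entry clone and a Tol2 destination vector. The result is a transgene driven by fabp6 regulatory sequence for zebrafish transgenesis. The associated study concerns Fxr signaling and bile salt metabolism in the zebrafish intestine, which suggests use in reporting or directing expression in that setting.
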