Features (pLannotate 1.2.2; 10 found; start..end, strand, type, name):
   1518..1641    +  protein_bind   attR1: mutant version of attR; recombination site for the Gateway® LR reaction LR Clonase™
   1714..1732    -  promoter       T7 promoter: promoter for bacteriophage T7 RNA polymerase
   1866..2675    +  CDS            KanR: aminoglycoside phosphotransferase; aph(3')-Ia; confers resistance to kanamycin in bacteria or G418 (Geneticin®) in eukaryotes
   2822..3410    +  rep_origin     ori: high-copy-number ColE1/pMB1/pBR322/pUC origin of replication
   3593..3685    +  CDS            lacI (fragment): lac repressor; lacI; The lac repressor binds to the lac operator to inhibit transcription in E. coli. This inhibition can be relieved by adding lactose or isopropyl-β-D-thiogalactopyranoside (IPTG).
   3740..3767    -  terminator     rrnB T2 terminator: transcription terminator T2 from the E. coli rrnB gene
   3899..3942    +  terminator     rrnB T1 terminator: Escherichia coli rrnB; transcription terminator T1 from the E. coli rrnB gene
   3989..4025    -  CDS            lacZα (fragment): LacZα fragment of β-galactosidase; lacZ fragment
   4064..4149    +  protein_bind   attL1 (fragment): mutant version of attL; recombination site for the Gateway® LR reaction LR Clonase™
   4140..4160    +  protein_bind   attB4: mutant version of attB; core recombination site for the Gateway® BP reaction BP Clonase™
>Addgene plasmid #159087 | p5E-1.7kbfabp6 | addgene full sequence | sequence record 313127 | Addgene NGS Result
GTTTTACACACAAAAACATTGAAACCAGTAGCATTGACGTCCGTTTTCCCATATACTCAAAAATATTTTC
ACAGCTTGTTCAAACTACTTCTTTAATATGAGCTAAATCAACACAACTGCTGAGGTGTTTTTTGACAGCT
TAATAGTTTTATTTTCAATCCATTGTAACTAGTAAAAACATTTACAGTTGAAACCAGAAGTTTACATACA
CTGTATAATAAGGCACATAACAATTAAAAAAAAAAAGTCAAATGTTAACGTGACCAAGCTTTTTCTTTTT
TAGGTAGGGTAGGATTATCACATTTGTTTCTGTTATACTTAATAGCAGAATAATGAGAGATAATTTTTTG
AGAAATTATTGTAACTTTTCTTGAAAGTCAAGTTTACATACAATAAGATTATTATGCCTTTGAAAAAGCT
CAGATGATGGTGTCAAGGTTTTGGAAGTTTCTGATTGGCTAATTGACAACATTTGAGTTAATTGGAAGCT
GTTGAATAGTATTCAAGAAAAACCTCAAACACACTGCTTCCTTGTGTGACAACATGGGACAATAAACAAG
CCAGAATCAACAAAAAAGCCAGATTACAGTTTGCTAAATTACACTGGGTAAAAGACAAATTTTTGGAGAC
ATGTCCTGTGGTCTGATAGAACTAAGATTGAACTGTTTCGCCATAATGACCAGTGCTACATTTGGAGGAT
GAAAGGGAAAGTTTACAAGCCTCGGAACATCATCTCTACTGTGATGTATGGGGCTGGCAGCATCATGTTG
TTGGGCTGTTTTGCTGCAGGAGGGACTGGTCCACTTCACAGCATAGATGGCATCATGATGAAAGCATTTT
GTGGAAATACTGAGGCAACATCTCAAGACATCAGCAAGGAAATTAAAACTTGGCCACAAATGGGTCTTCC
AAACATACCATGACCCTAAGCATGCTGCCAAATTAGTTAAAATGTACTTTAAGGACAACAGAGTGAATGT
TTTGGAGTGGCCATCACAAAGCCCTGAGCTCAATCCTATAGAAAATTTGTGGGTAGATTTGAAAAAGCTT
GTGCGAGCAAAACAGCCAACAAATTTGACTTAGTTACACCAATTCCGTCAGGAGGAATGAGCCAAAATTC
CTTCAAACTATTGTGAGAAGCTTGTGGAAGGATACCCAAAACATTTGACCAAAGTTATACAGTTTAAAAG
CAAAGCTAAAAAATTCTTATGGTAATTTTTTTGTATTGTATTATAATTGTATTGCACGATTATTATGAAG
TGATTTTGCCCATGTATGGCATATCATCAACCATGTATTTTGCCCATGTAAGGCATATCATCACTACCCA
GGTGAGCAGCTGTGCGGTCATGCACTTTATGACTTACTCTATTTTGTGGGGCCATCATAAATGTTTATGG
CTTGATTATGATGCTGGTGTACCACTAAGGCCATGAGAAAGAGTCAGAGTTGAGGAACAGTTGGGTATAT
AAACACCGCACACTTCACCCACAGTACCTCAGCTCTCAAGGCGCGCCCAAGTTTGTACAAAAAAGTTGAA
CGAGAAACGTAAAATGATATAAATATCAATATATTAAATTAGATTTTGCATAAAAAACAGACTACATAAT
ACTGTAAAACACAACATATGCAGTCACTATGAACCAACTACTTAGATGGTATTAGTGACCTGTAGAATTC
GAGCTCTAGAGCTGCAGGGCGGCCGCGATATCCCCTATAGTGAGTCGTATTACATGGTCATAGCTGTTTC
CTGGCAGCTCTGGCCCGTGTCTCAAAATCTCTGATGTTACATTGCACAAGATAAAAATATATCATCATGA
ACAATAAAACTGTCTGCTTACATAAACAGTAATACAAGGGGTGTTATGAGCCATATTCAACGGGAAACGT
CGAGGCCGCGATTAAATTCCAACATGGATGCTGATTTATATGGGTATAAATGGGCTCGCGATAATGTCGG
GCAATCAGGTGCGACAATCTATCGCTTGTATGGGAAGCCCGATGCGCCAGAGTTGTTTCTGAAACATGGC
AAAGGTAGCGTTGCCAATGATGTTACAGATGAGATGGTCAGACTAAACTGGCTGACGGAATTTATGCCTC
TTCCGACCATCAAGCATTTTATCCGTACTCCTGATGATGCATGGTTACTCACCACTGCGATCCCCGGAAA
AACAGCATTCCAGGTATTAGAAGAATATCCTGATTCAGGTGAAAATATTGTTGATGCGCTGGCAGTGTTC
CTGCGCCGGTTGCATTCGATTCCTGTTTGTAATTGTCCTTTTAACAGCGATCGCGTATTTCGTCTCGCTC
AGGCGCAATCACGAATGAATAACGGTTTGGTTGATGCGAGTGATTTTGATGACGAGCGTAATGGCTGGCC
TGTTGAACAAGTCTGGAAAGAAATGCATAAACTTTTGCCATTCTCACCGGATTCAGTCGTCACTCATGGT
GATTTCTCACTTGATAACCTTATTTTTGACGAGGGGAAATTAATAGGTTGTATTGATGTTGGACGAGTCG
GAATCGCAGACCGATACCAGGATCTTGCCATCCTATGGAACTGCCTCGGTGAGTTTTCTCCTTCATTACA
GAAACGGCTTTTTCAAAAATATGGTATTGATAATCCTGATATGAATAAATTGCAGTTTCATTTGATGCTC
GATGAGTTTTTCTAATCAGAATTGGTTAATTGGTTGTAACACTGGCAGAGCATTACGCTGACTTGACGGG
ACGGCGCAAGCTCATGACCAAAATCCCTTAACGTGAGTTACGCGTCGTTCCACTGAGCGTCAGACCCCGT
AGAAAAGATCAAAGGATCTTCTTGAGATCCTTTTTTTCTGCGCGTAATCTGCTGCTTGCAAACAAAAAAA
CCACCGCTACCAGCGGTGGTTTGTTTGCCGGATCAAGAGCTACCAACTCTTTTTCCGAAGGTAACTGGCT
TCAGCAGAGCGCAGATACCAAATACTGTTCTTCTAGTGTAGCCGTAGTTAGGCCACCACTTCAAGAACTC
TGTAGCACCGCCTACATACCTCGCTCTGCTAATCCTGTTACCAGTGGCTGCTGCCAGTGGCGATAAGTCG
TGTCTTACCGGGTTGGACTCAAGACGATAGTTACCGGATAAGGCGCAGCGGTCGGGCTGAACGGGGGGTT
CGTGCACACAGCCCAGCTTGGAGCGAACGACCTACACCGAACTGAGATACCTACAGCGTGAGCTATGAGA
AAGCGCCACGCTTCCCGAAGGGAGAAAGGCGGACAGGTATCCGGTAAGCGGCAGGGTCGGAACAGGAGAG
CGCACGAGGGAGCTTCCAGGGGGAAACGCCTGGTATCTTTATAGTCCTGTCGGGTTTCGCCACCTCTGAC
TTGAGCGTCGATTTTTGTGATGCTCGTCAGGGGGGCGGAGCCTATGGAAAAACGCCAGCAACGCGGCCTT
TTTACGGTTCCTGGCCTTTTGCTGGCCTTTTGCTCACATGTTCTTTCCTGCGTTATCCCCTGATTCTGTG
GATAACCGTATTACCGCCTTTGAGTGAGCTGATACCGCTCGCCGCAGCCGAACGACCGAGCGCAGCGAGT
CAGTGAGCGAGGAAGCGGAAGAGCGCCCAATACGCAAACCGCCTCTCCCCGCGCGTTGGCCGATTCATTA
ATGCAGCTGGCACGACAGGTTTCCCGACTGGAAAGCGGGCAGTGAGCGCAACGCAATTAATACGCGTACC
GCTAGCCAGGAAGAGTTTGTAGAAACGCAAAAAGGCCATCCGTCAGGATGGCCTTCTGCTTAGTTTGATG
CCTGGCAGTTTATGGCGGGCGTCCTGCCCGCCACCCTCCGGGCCGTTGCTTCACAACGTTCAAATCCGCT
CCCGGCGGATTTGTCCTACTCAGGAGAGCGTTCACCGACAAACAACAGATAAAACGAAAGGCCCAGTCTT
CCGACTGAGCCTTTCGTTTTATTTGATGCCTGGCAGTTCCCTACTCTCGCGTTAACGCTAGCATGGATGT
TTTCCCAGTCACGACGTTGTAAAACGACGGCCAGTCTTAAGCTCGGGCCCGAGTTAACGCTACCATGGAG
CTCCAAATAATGATTTTATTTTGACTGATAGTGACCTGTTCGTTGCAACAAATTGATAAGCAATGCTTTT
TTATAATGCCAACTTTGTATAGAAAAGTTGGGCCGGCCGATGATCCCAACCCTGTAATGAGTTCCTGGTT
TTTAAATGTATTTTATTTGTTGGTAACCATTTATAGCATTGACTCAAGCAACTATTCTTTTTAAAAGAAA
TCTTTTTTTAAGCTCACCCAAACTGAAAATTGTGTCATAAGTTTCTCTCCTTTGCTCATCACAAACCTGT
TTGTGTTTCTATTTTCT
